Addgene plasmid #75508: INSR gRNA (BRDN0001149243)
Purpose: 3rd generation lentiviral gRNA plasmid targeting human INSR
Depositing lab: John Doench & David Root. Depositing organization: Broad Institute. Publication: Optimized sgRNA design to maximize activity and minimize off-target effects of CRISPR-Cas9. Doench JG, Fusi N, Sullender M, Hegde M, Vaimberg EW, Donovan KF, Smith I, Tothova Z, Wilen C, Orchard R, Virgin HW, Listgarten J, Root DE. Nat Biotechnol. 2016 Jan 18. doi: 10.1038/nbt.3437. PubMed 26780180.
Backbone
  Vector backbone: lentiGuide-Puro
  Backbone manufacturer: Zhang Lab (Addgene plasmid # 52963)
  Vector type: Mammalian Expression, Lentiviral, CRISPR
  Selectable markers: Puromycin
Growth in bacteria
  Bacterial resistance: Ampicillin, 100 μg/mL
  Growth temperature: 37°C
  Growth strain: DH5alpha
  Copy number: High Copy
Gene/Insert
  Gene/Insert name: INSR (alt name: INSR)
  gRNA/shRNA sequence: AGTGAGTATGAGGATTCGGC
  Species: H. sapiens (human)
  Entrez Gene: INSR (a.k.a. CD220, HHF5)
  Promoter: hU6
  Cloning method: Unknown
  Sequencing primers: 5′ U6-F; 3′ pS2-R
Terms and licenses: Academic/Nonprofit Terms; Industry Terms: Not Available to Industry
Depositor comments: The gRNA was designed to target a Genbank reference sequence which has since been removed from the database. Note that this plasmid does NOT contain Cas9. It should be used in conjunction with lentiCas9-Blast (Addgene #52962) or otherwise with cell lines already expressing Cas9. Browse the full kinome gRNA library at http://www.addgene.org/pooled-library/broadgpp-human-kinome/ or visit http://www.broadinstitute.org/rnai/public/ for detailed protocols and information.
How to cite: INSR gRNA (BRDN0001149243) was a gift from John Doench & David Root (Addgene plasmid # 75508 ; http://n2t.net/addgene:75508 ; RRID:Addgene_75508)
