[The description below was written by a language model from this plasmid's Addgene catalogue record and pLannotate feature annotations shown in this document.]
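Description:
INSR gRNA (BRDN0001149243) is a third-generation lentiviral transfer plasmid of 8,323 nt built on the lentiGuide-Puro backbone, carrying a single guide RNA directed against the human insulin receptor gene, INSR (also known as CD220). It is propagated in E. coli as a high-copy plasmid through a ColE1/pUC-type origin with ampicillin selection from the bla gene. The backbone also retains an f1 origin, an SV40 origin and poly(A) signal, and remnants of lac and phage promoter sequences that have no role in the payload.

The viral genome is driven by an RSV promoter fused to a truncated HIV-1 5' LTR, which makes transcription in packaging cells Tat-independent. It is followed by the Ψ packaging signal with a partial gag sequence and the Rev response element for nuclear export of the full-length RNA. It ends in a ΔU3 self-inactivating 3' LTR. Within this frame, a human U6 RNA polymerase III promoter expresses the INSR-targeting spacer joined to the Streptococcus pyogenes Cas9 guide scaffold. A cPPT/CTS element lies downstream to aid nuclear import. A separate EF-1α core promoter with its intron A drives puromycin N-acetyltransferase for selection of transduced mammalian cells, and a WPRE enhances transcript expression.

The plasmid does not encode Cas9, so it is meant to be used with a separate Cas9 vector or in cells that already express the nuclease, typically to knock out INSR. It belongs to a human kinome guide collection built with optimised sgRNA design rules. The depositors note that the guide was designed against a GenBank reference sequence that has since been withdrawn.
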