Features (pLannotate 1.2.2; 29 found; start..end, strand, type, name):
     14..80      +  CDS            small t antigen (fragment): SV40 (simian virus 40) small t antigen
    106..317     +  promoter       EF-1α core promoter: core promoter for human elongation factor EF-1α
    318..1256    +  intron         EF-1α intron A: intron upstream of the start codon of human EF-1α
   1278..1877    +  CDS            PuroR (fragment): puromycin N-acetyltransferase; pac from Streptomyces; confers resistance to puromycin
   1893..2481    +  misc_feature   WPRE: woodchuck hepatitis virus posttranscriptional regulatory element
   2532..2551    +  misc_feature   cPPT/CTS (fragment): central polypurine tract and central termination sequence of HIV-1
   2553..2786    +  LTR            3' LTR (ΔU3): self-inactivating 3' long terminal repeat (LTR) from HIV-1
   2864..2985    +  polyA_signal   SV40 poly(A) signal: SV40 polyadenylation signal
   3025..3160    +  rep_origin     SV40 ori: SV40 origin of replication
   3181..3199    -  promoter       T7 promoter: promoter for bacteriophage T7 RNA polymerase
   3207..3362    +  CDS            lacZα (fragment): LacZα fragment of β-galactosidase; lacZ fragment
   3367..3795    +  rep_origin     f1 ori (sequence partly withheld): f1 bacteriophage origin of replication; arrow indicates direction of (+) strand synthesis
   3848..3952    +  promoter       AmpR promoter: bla
   3953..4813    +  CDS            AmpR: β-lactamase; bla; confers resistance to ampicillin, carbenicillin, and related antibiotics
   4984..5572    +  rep_origin     ori: high-copy-number ColE1/pMB1/pBR322/pUC origin of replication
   5755..5847    +  CDS            lacI (fragment): lac repressor; lacI; The lac repressor binds to the lac operator to inhibit transcription in E. coli. This inhibition can be relieved by adding lactose or isopropyl-β-D-thiogalactopyranoside (IPTG).
   5860..5881    +  protein_bind   CAP binding site: CAP binding activates transcription in the presence of cAMP. E. coli catabolite activator protein
   5896..5926    +  promoter       lac promoter: promoter for the E. coli lac operon
   5934..5950    +  protein_bind   lac operator: The lac repressor binds to the lac operator to inhibit transcription in E. coli. This inhibition can be relieved by adding lactose or isopropyl-β-D-thiogalactopyranoside (IPTG). lac repressor encoded by lacI
   5995..6013    +  promoter       T3 promoter: promoter for bacteriophage T3 RNA polymerase
   6041..6267    +  promoter       RSV promoter: Rous sarcoma virus enhancer/promoter
   6268..6448    +  LTR            5' LTR (truncated): truncated 5' long terminal repeat (LTR) from HIV-1
   6495..6620    +  misc_feature   HIV-1 Ψ: packaging signal of human immunodeficiency virus type 1
   6604..6967    +  CDS            HIV-1 gag (fragment): gag protein from human immunodeficiency virus 1; gag
   7113..7346    +  misc_feature   RRE: The Rev response element (RRE) of HIV-1 allows for Rev-dependent mRNA export from the nucleus to the cytoplasm.
   7723..7749    +  CDS            Rev (fragment): human immunodeficiency virus 1 (HIV-1) Rev protein; rev; enhances nuclear export of unspliced and incompletely spliced viral mRNAs
   7753..7993    +  promoter       U6 promoter: RNA polymerase III promoter for human U6 snRNA
   8023..8098    +  misc_RNA       gRNA scaffold: guide RNA scaffold for the Streptococcus pyogenes CRISPR/Cas9 system
   8154..8271    +  misc_feature   cPPT/CTS: central polypurine tract and central termination sequence of HIV-1
>Addgene plasmid #75508 | INSR gRNA (BRDN0001149243) | addgene full sequence | sequence record 184020 | Addgene Assembled Sequence
CCCGGGTGCAAAGATGGATAAAGTTTTAAACAGAGAGGAATCTTTGCAGCTAATGGACCTTCTAGGTCTT
GAAAGGAGTGGGAATTGGCTCCGGTGCCCGTCAGTGGGCAGAGCGCACATCGCCCACAGTCCCCGAGAAG
TTGGGGGGAGGGGTCGGCAATTGATCCGGTGCCTAGAGAAGGTGGCGCGGGGTAAACTGGGAAAGTGATG
TCGTGTACTGGCTCCGCCTTTTTCCCGAGGGTGGGGGAGAACCGTATATAAGTGCAGTAGTCGCCGTGAA
CGTTCTTTTTCGCAACGGGTTTGCCGCCAGAACACAGGTAAGTGCCGTGTGTGGTTCCCGCGGGCCTGGC
CTCTTTACGGGTTATGGCCCTTGCGTGCCTTGAATTACTTCCACCTGGCTGCAGTACGTGATTCTTGATC
CCGAGCTTCGGGTTGGAAGTGGGTGGGAGAGTTCGAGGCCTTGCGCTTAAGGAGCCCCTTCGCCTCGTGC
TTGAGTTGAGGCCTGGCCTGGGCGCTGGGGCCGCCGCGTGCGAATCTGGTGGCACCTTCGCGCCTGTCTC
GCTGCTTTCGATAAGTCTCTAGCCATTTAAAATTTTTGATGACCTGCTGCGACGCTTTTTTTCTGGCAAG
ATAGTCTTGTAAATGCGGGCCAAGATCTGCACACTGGTATTTCGGTTTTTGGGGCCGCGGGCGGCGACGG
GGCCCGTGCGTCCCAGCGCACATGTTCGGCGAGGCGGGGCCTGCGAGCGCGGCCACCGAGAATCGGACGG
GGGTAGTCTCAAGCTGGCCGGCCTGCTCTGGTGCCTGGCCTCGCGCCGCCGTGTATCGCCCCGCCCTGGG
CGGCAAGGCTGGCCCGGTCGGCACCAGTTGCGTGAGCGGAAAGATGGCCGCTTCCCGGCCCTGCTGCAGG
GAGCTCAAAATGGAGGACGCGGCGCTCGGGAGAGCGGGCGGGTGAGTCACCCACACAAAGGAAAAGGGCC
TTTCCGTCCTCAGCCGTCGCTTCATGTGACTCCACGGAGTACCGGGCGCCGTCCAGGCACCTCGATTAGT
TCTCGAGCTTTTGGAGTACGTCGTCTTTAGGTTGGGGGGAGGGGTTTTATGCGATGGAGTTTCCCCACAC
TGAGTGGGTGGAGACTGAAGTTAGGCCAGCTTGGCACTTGATGTAATTCTCCTTGGAATTTGCCCTTTTT
GAGTTTGGATCTTGGTTCATTCTCAAGCCTCAGACAGTGGTTCAAAGTTTTTTTCTTCCATTTCAGGTGT
CGTGACGTACGGCCACCATGACCGAGTACAAGCCCACGGTGCGCCTCGCCACCCGCGACGACGTCCCCAG
GGCCGTACGCACCCTCGCCGCCGCGTTCGCCGACTACCCCGCCACGCGCCACACCGTCGATCCGGACCGC
CACATCGAGCGGGTCACCGAGCTGCAAGAACTCTTCCTCACGCGCGTCGGGCTCGACATCGGCAAGGTGT
GGGTCGCGGACGACGGCGCCGCCGTGGCGGTCTGGACCACGCCGGAGAGCGTCGAAGCGGGGGCGGTGTT
CGCCGAGATCGGCCCGCGCATGGCCGAGTTGAGCGGTTCCCGGCTGGCCGCGCAGCAACAGATGGAAGGC
CTCCTGGCGCCGCACCGGCCCAAGGAGCCCGCGTGGTTCCTGGCCACCGTCGGAGTCTCGCCCGACCACC
AGGGCAAGGGTCTGGGCAGCGCCGTCGTGCTCCCCGGAGTGGAGGCGGCCGAGCGCGCCGGGGTGCCCGC
CTTCCTGGAGACCTCCGCGCCCCGCAACCTCCCCTTCTACGAGCGGCTCGGCTTCACCGTCACCGCCGAC
GTCGAGGTGCCCGAAGGACCGCGCACCTGGTGCATGACCCGCAAGCCCGGTGCCTGAACGCGTTAAGTCG
ACAATCAACCTCTGGATTACAAAATTTGTGAAAGATTGACTGGTATTCTTAACTATGTTGCTCCTTTTAC
GCTATGTGGATACGCTGCTTTAATGCCTTTGTATCATGCTATTGCTTCCCGTATGGCTTTCATTTTCTCC
TCCTTGTATAAATCCTGGTTGCTGTCTCTTTATGAGGAGTTGTGGCCCGTTGTCAGGCAACGTGGCGTGG
TGTGCACTGTGTTTGCTGACGCAACCCCCACTGGTTGGGGCATTGCCACCACCTGTCAGCTCCTTTCCGG
GACTTTCGCTTTCCCCCTCCCTATTGCCACGGCGGAACTCATCGCCGCCTGCCTTGCCCGCTGCTGGACA
GGGGCTCGGCTGTTGGGCACTGACAATTCCGTGGTGTTGTCGGGGAAATCATCGTCCTTTCCTTGGCTGC
TCGCCTGTGTTGCCACCTGGATTCTGCGCGGGACGTCCTTCTGCTACGTCCCTTCGGCCCTCAATCCAGC
GGACCTTCCTTCCCGCGGCCTGCTGCCGGCTCTGCGGCCTCTTCCGCGTCTTCGCCTTCGCCCTCAGACG
AGTCGGATCTCCCTTTGGGCCGCCTCCCCGCGTCGACTTTAAGACCAATGACTTACAAGGCAGCTGTAGA
TCTTAGCCACTTTTTAAAAGAAAAGGGGGGACTGGAAGGGCTAATTCACTCCCAACGAAGACAAGATCTG
CTTTTTGCTTGTACTGGGTCTCTCTGGTTAGACCAGATCTGAGCCTGGGAGCTCTCTGGCTAACTAGGGA
ACCCACTGCTTAAGCCTCAATAAAGCTTGCCTTGAGTGCTTCAAGTAGTGTGTGCCCGTCTGTTGTGTGA
CTCTGGTAACTAGAGATCCCTCAGACCCTTTTAGTCAGTGTGGAAAATCTCTAGCAGTACGTATAGTAGT
TCATGTCATCTTATTATTCAGTATTTATAACTTGCAAAGAAATGAATATCAGAGAGTGAGAGGAACTTGT
TTATTGCAGCTTATAATGGTTACAAATAAAGCAATAGCATCACAAATTTCACAAATAAAGCATTTTTTTC
ACTGCATTCTAGTTGTGGTTTGTCCAAACTCATCAATGTATCTTATCATGTCTGGCTCTAGCTATCCCGC
CCCTAACTCCGCCCATCCCGCCCCTAACTCCGCCCAGTTCCGCCCATTCTCCGCCCCATGGCTGACTAAT
TTTTTTTATTTATGCAGAGGCCGAGGCCGCCTCGGCCTCTGAGCTATTCCAGAAGTAGTGAGGAGGCTTT
TTTGGAGGCCTAGGGACGTACCCAATTCGCCCTATAGTGAGTCGTATTACGCGCGCTCACTGGCCGTCGT
TTTACAACGTCGTGACTGGGAAAACCCTGGCGTTACCCAACTTAATCGCCTTGCAGCACATCCCCCTTTC
GCCAGCTGGCGTAATAGCGAAGAGGCCCGCACCGATCGCCCTTCCCAACAGTTGCGCAGCCTGAATGGCG
AATGGG
[124 nt withheld, positions 3367-3490]
C
[91 nt withheld, positions 3492-3582]
A
[49 nt withheld, positions 3584-3632]
CCTTTGACGTTGGAGTCCACGTTCTTT
[37 nt withheld, positions 3660-3696]
ACCCTATCTCGGTCTATTCTTTTGATTTATAAGGGATTTTGCCGATTTCGGCCTATTGGTTAAAAAATGA
GCTGATTTAACAAAAATTTAACGCGAATTTTAACAAAATATTAACGCTTACAATTTAGGTGGCACTTTTC
GGGGAAATGTGCGCGGAACCCCTATTTGTTTATTTTTCTAAATACATTCAAATATGTATCCGCTCATGAG
ACAATAACCCTGATAAATGCTTCAATAATATTGAAAAAGGAAGAGTATGAGTATTCAACATTTCCGTGTC
GCCCTTATTCCCTTTTTTGCGGCATTTTGCCTTCCTGTTTTTGCTCACCCAGAAACGCTGGTGAAAGTAA
AAGATGCTGAAGATCAGTTGGGTGCACGAGTGGGTTACATCGAACTGGATCTCAACAGCGGTAAGATCCT
TGAGAGTTTTCGCCCCGAAGAACGTTTTCCAATGATGAGCACTTTTAAAGTTCTGCTATGTGGCGCGGTA
TTATCCCGTATTGACGCCGGGCAAGAGCAACTCGGTCGCCGCATACACTATTCTCAGAATGACTTGGTTG
AGTACTCACCAGTCACAGAAAAGCATCTTACGGATGGCATGACAGTAAGAGAATTATGCAGTGCTGCCAT
AACCATGAGTGATAACACTGCGGCCAACTTACTTCTGACAACGATCGGAGGACCGAAGGAGCTAACCGCT
TTTTTGCACAACATGGGGGATCATGTAACTCGCCTTGATCGTTGGGAACCGGAGCTGAATGAAGCCATAC
CAAACGACGAGCGTGACACCACGATGCCTGTAGCAATGGCAACAACGTTGCGCAAACTATTAACTGGCGA
ACTACTTACTCTAGCTTCCCGGCAACAATTAATAGACTGGATGGAGGCGGATAAAGTTGCAGGACCACTT
CTGCGCTCGGCCCTTCCGGCTGGCTGGTTTATTGCTGATAAATCTGGAGCCGGTGAGCGTGGGTCTCGCG
GTATCATTGCAGCACTGGGGCCAGATGGTAAGCCCTCCCGTATCGTAGTTATCTACACGACGGGGAGTCA
GGCAACTATGGATGAACGAAATAGACAGATCGCTGAGATAGGTGCCTCACTGATTAAGCATTGGTAACTG
TCAGACCAAGTTTACTCATATATACTTTAGATTGATTTAAAACTTCATTTTTAATTTAAAAGGATCTAGG
TGAAGATCCTTTTTGATAATCTCATGACCAAAATCCCTTAACGTGAGTTTTCGTTCCACTGAGCGTCAGA
CCCCGTAGAAAAGATCAAAGGATCTTCTTGAGATCCTTTTTTTCTGCGCGTAATCTGCTGCTTGCAAACA
AAAAAACCACCGCTACCAGCGGTGGTTTGTTTGCCGGATCAAGAGCTACCAACTCTTTTTCCGAAGGTAA
CTGGCTTCAGCAGAGCGCAGATACCAAATACTGTTCTTCTAGTGTAGCCGTAGTTAGGCCACCACTTCAA
GAACTCTGTAGCACCGCCTACATACCTCGCTCTGCTAATCCTGTTACCAGTGGCTGCTGCCAGTGGCGAT
AAGTCGTGTCTTACCGGGTTGGACTCAAGACGATAGTTACCGGATAAGGCGCAGCGGTCGGGCTGAACGG
GGGGTTCGTGCACACAGCCCAGCTTGGAGCGAACGACCTACACCGAACTGAGATACCTACAGCGTGAGCT
ATGAGAAAGCGCCACGCTTCCCGAAGGGAGAAAGGCGGACAGGTATCCGGTAAGCGGCAGGGTCGGAACA
GGAGAGCGCACGAGGGAGCTTCCAGGGGGAAACGCCTGGTATCTTTATAGTCCTGTCGGGTTTCGCCACC
TCTGACTTGAGCGTCGATTTTTGTGATGCTCGTCAGGGGGGCGGAGCCTATGGAAAAACGCCAGCAACGC
GGCCTTTTTACGGTTCCTGGCCTTTTGCTGGCCTTTTGCTCACATGTTCTTTCCTGCGTTATCCCCTGAT
TCTGTGGATAACCGTATTACCGCCTTTGAGTGAGCTGATACCGCTCGCCGCAGCCGAACGACCGAGCGCA
GCGAGTCAGTGAGCGAGGAAGCGGAAGAGCGCCCAATACGCAAACCGCCTCTCCCCGCGCGTTGGCCGAT
TCATTAATGCAGCTGGCACGACAGGTTTCCCGACTGGAAAGCGGGCAGTGAGCGCAACGCAATTAATGTG
AGTTAGCTCACTCATTAGGCACCCCAGGCTTTACACTTTATGCTTCCGGCTCGTATGTTGTGTGGAATTG
TGAGCGGATAACAATTTCACACAGGAAACAGCTATGACCATGATTACGCCAAGCGCGCAATTAACCCTCA
CTAAAGGGAACAAAAGCTGGAGCTGCAAGCTTAATGTAGTCTTATGCAATACTCTTGTAGTCTTGCAACA
TGGTAACGATGAGTTAGCAACATGCCTTACAAGGAGAGAAAAAGCACCGTGCATGCCGATTGGTGGAAGT
AAGGTGGTACGATCGTGCCTTATTAGGAAGGCAACAGACGGGTCTGACATGGATTGGACGAACCACTGAA
TTGCCGCATTGCAGAGATATTGTATTTAAGTGCCTAGCTCGATACATAAACGGGTCTCTCTGGTTAGACC
AGATCTGAGCCTGGGAGCTCTCTGGCTAACTAGGGAACCCACTGCTTAAGCCTCAATAAAGCTTGCCTTG
AGTGCTTCAAGTAGTGTGTGCCCGTCTGTTGTGTGACTCTGGTAACTAGAGATCCCTCAGACCCTTTTAG
TCAGTGTGGAAAATCTCTAGCAGTGGCGCCCGAACAGGGACTTGAAAGCGAAAGGGAAACCAGAGGAGCT
CTCTCGACGCAGGACTCGGCTTGCTGAAGCGCGCACGGCAAGAGGCGAGGGGCGGCGACTGGTGAGTACG
CCAAAAATTTTGACTAGCGGAGGCTAGAAGGAGAGAGATGGGTGCGAGAGCGTCAGTATTAAGCGGGGGA
GAATTAGATCGCGATGGGAAAAAATTCGGTTAAGGCCAGGGGGAAAGAAAAAATATAAATTAAAACATAT
AGTATGGGCAAGCAGGGAGCTAGAACGATTCGCAGTTAATCCTGGCCTGTTAGAAACATCAGAAGGCTGT
AGACAAATACTGGGACAGCTACAACCATCCCTTCAGACAGGATCAGAAGAACTTAGATCATTATATAATA
CAGTAGCAACCCTCTATTGTGTGCATCAAAGGATAGAGATAAAAGACACCAAGGAAGCTTTAGACAAGAT
AGAGGAAGAGCAAAACAAAAGTAAGACCACCGCACAGCAAGCGGCCGCTGATCTTCAGACCTGGAGGAGG
AGATATGAGGGACAATTGGAGAAGTGAATTATATAAATATAAAGTAGTAAAAATTGAACCATTAGGAGTA
GCACCCACCAAGGCAAAGAGAAGAGTGGTGCAGAGAGAAAAAAGAGCAGTGGGAATAGGAGCTTTGTTCC
TTGGGTTCTTGGGAGCAGCAGGAAGCACTATGGGCGCAGCGTCAATGACGCTGACGGTACAGGCCAGACA
ATTATTGTCTGGTATAGTGCAGCAGCAGAACAATTTGCTGAGGGCTATTGAGGCGCAACAGCATCTGTTG
CAACTCACAGTCTGGGGCATCAAGCAGCTCCAGGCAAGAATCCTGGCTGTGGAAAGATACCTAAAGGATC
AACAGCTCCTGGGGATTTGGGGTTGCTCTGGAAAACTCATTTGCACCACTGCTGTGCCTTGGAATGCTAG
TTGGAGTAATAAATCTCTGGAACAGATTTGGAATCACACGACCTGGATGGAGTGGGACAGAGAAATTAAC
AATTACACAAGCTTAATACACTCCTTAATTGAAGAATCGCAAAACCAGCAAGAAAAGAATGAACAAGAAT
TATTGGAATTAGATAAATGGGCAAGTTTGTGGAATTGGTTTAACATAACAAATTGGCTGTGGTATATAAA
ATTATTCATAATGATAGTAGGAGGCTTGGTAGGTTTAAGAATAGTTTTTGCTGTACTTTCTATAGTGAAT
AGAGTTAGGCAGGGATATTCACCATTATCGTTTCAGACCCACCTCCCAACCCCGAGGGGACCCAGAGAGG
GCCTATTTCCCATGATTCCTTCATATTTGCATATACGATACAAGGCTGTTAGAGAGATAATTAGAATTAA
TTTGACTGTAAACACAAAGATATTAGTACAAAATACGTGACGTAGAAAGTAATAATTTCTTGGGTAGTTT
GCAGTTTTAAAATTATGTTTTAAAATGGACTATCATATGCTTACCGTAACTTGAAAGTATTTCGATTTCT
TGGCTTTATATATCTTGTGGAAAGGACGAAACACCGAGTGAGTATGAGGATTCGGCGTTTTAGAGCTAGA
AATAGCAAGTTAAAATAAGGCTAGTCCGTTATCAACTTGAAAAAGTGGCACCGAGTCGGTGCTTTTTTAA
GCTTGGCGTAACTAGATCTTGAGACAAATGGCAGTATTCATCCACAATTTTAAAAGAAAAGGGGGGATTG
GGGGGTACAGTGCAGGGGAAAGAATAGTAGACATAATAGCAACAGACATACAAACTAAAGAATTACAAAA
ACAAATTACAAAAATTCAAAATTTTCGGGTTTATTACAGGGACAGCAGAGATCCACTTTGGCGCCGGCTC
GAGGGGG
