>Addgene plasmid #75508 | INSR gRNA (BRDN0001149243) | depositor partial sequence | sequence record 142968 | Target Sequence
AGTGAGTATGAGGATTCGGC
