>Addgene plasmid #75508 | INSR gRNA (BRDN0001149243) | addgene partial sequence | sequence record 184019 | hU6-F
GAAAGTAATAATTTCTTGGGTAGTTTGCAGTTTTAAAATTATGTTTTAAAATGGACTATCATATGCTTAC
CGTAACTTGAAAGTATTTCGATTTCTTGGCTTTATATATCTTGTGGAAAGGACGAAACACCGAGTGAGTA
TGAGGATTCGGCGTTTTAGAGCTAGAAATAGCAAGTTAAAATAAGGCTAGTCCGTTATCAACTTGAAAAA
GTGGCACCGAGTCGGTGCTTTTTTAAGCTTGGCGTAACTAGATCTTGAGACAAATGGCAGTATTCATCCA
CAATTTTAAAAGAAAAGGGGGGATTGGGGGGTACAGTGCAGGGGAAAGAATAGTAGACATAATAGCAACA
GACATACAAACTAAAGAATTACAAAAACAAATTACAAAAATTCAAAATTTTCGGGTTTATTACAGGGACA
GCAGAGATCCACTTTGGCGCCGGCTCGAGGGGGCCCGGGTGCAAAGATGGATAAAGTTTTAAACAGAGAG
GAATCTTTGCAGCTAATGGACCTTCTAGGTCTTGAAAGGAGTGGGAATTGGCTCCGGTGCCCGTCAGTGG
GCAGAGCGCA
